>Addgene plasmid #16438 | pCMV-Neo-Bam p53 R249S | addgene full sequence | sequence record 139142 | Addgene NGS result
AGCGCCCAATACGCAAACCGCCTCTCCCCGCGCGTTGGCCGATTCATTAATGCAGCTGGCACGACAGGTT
TCCCGACTGGAAAGCGGGCAGTGAGCGCAACGCAATTAATGTGAGTTAGCTCACTCATTAGGCACCCCAG
GCTTTACACTTTATGCTTCCGGCTCGTATGTTGTGTGGAATTGTGAGCGGATAACAATTTCACACAGGAA
ACAGCTATGACATGATTACGAATTGCGGCCGATCCGTCGAGGGATCTCCATAAGAGAAGAGGGACAGCTA
TGACTGGGAGTAGTCAGGAGAGGAGGAAAAATCTGGCTAGTAAAACATGTAAGGAAAATTTTAGGGATGT
TAAAGAAAAAAATAACACAAAACAAAATATAAAAAAAATCTAACCTCAAGTCAAGGCTTTTCTATGGAAT
AAGGAATGGACAGCAGGGGGCTGTTTCATATACTGATGACCTCTTTATAGCCAACCTTTGTTCATGGCAG
CCAGCATATGGGCATATGTTGCCAAACTCTAAACCAAATACTCATTCTGATGTTTTAAATGATTTGCCCT
CCCATATGTCCTTCCGAGTGAGAGACACAAAAAATTCCAACACACTATTGCAATGAAAATAAATTTCCTT
TATTAGCCAGAAGTCAGATGCTCAAGGGGCTTCATGATGTCCCCATAATTTTTGGCAGAGGGAAAAAGAT
CTCAGTGGTATTTGTGAGCCAGGGCATTGGCCACACCAGCCACCACCTTCTGATAGGCAGCCTGCACCTG
AGGAGTGAATTCCTCGACGGATCCCGCTAGACCCCATGTAATAAAAGGTGGTTTCAAGGCCAGATGTACA
TTATTTCATTAACCCTCACAATGCACTCTGTGAGGTAGGTGCAAATGCCAGCATTTCACAGATATGGGCC
TTGAAGTTAGAGAAAATTCAACAGTGAGGGACAGCTTCCCTGGTTAGTACGGTGAAGTGGGCCCCTACCT
AGAATGTGGCTGATTGTAAACTAACCCTTAACTGCAAGAACATTTCTTACATCTCCCAAACATCCCTCAC
AGTAAAAACCTTAAAATCTAAGCTGGTATGTCCTACTCCCCATCCTCCTCCCCACAACAAAACACCAGTG
CAGGCCAACTTGTTCAGTGGAGCCCCGGGACAAAGCAAATGGAAGTCCTGGGTGCTTCTGACGCACACCT
ATTGCAAGCAAGGGTTCAAAGACCCAAAACCCAAAATGGCAGGGGAGGGAGAGATGGGGGTGGGAGGCTG
TCAGTGGGGAACAAGAAGTGGAGAATGTCAGTCTGAGTCAGGCCCTTCTGTCTTGAACATGAGTTTTTTA
TGGCGGGAGGTAGACTGACCCTTTTTGGACTTCAGGTGGCTGGAGTGAGCCCTGCTCCCCCCTGGCTCCT
TCCCAGCCTGGGCATCCTTGAGTTCCAAGGCCTCATTCAGCTCTCGGAACATCTCGAAGCGCTCACGCCC
ACGGATCTGAAGGGTGAAATATTCTCCATCCAGTGGTTTCTTCTTTGGCTGGGGAGAGGAGCTGGTGTTG
TTGGGCAGTGCTCGCTTAGTGCTCCCTGGGGGCAGCTCGTGGTGAGGCTCCCCTTTCTTGCGGAGATTCT
CTTCCTCTGTGCGCCGGTCTCTCCCAGGACAGGCACAAACACGCACCTCAAAGCTGTTCCGTCCCAGTAG
ATTACCACTGGAGTCTTCCAGTGTGATGATGGTGAGGATGGGACTCCGGTTCATGCCGCCCATGCAGGAA
CTGTTACACATGTAGTTGTAGTGGATGGTGGTACAGTCAGAGCCAACCTCAGGCGGCTCATAGGGCACCA
CCACACTATGTCGAAAAGTGTTTCTGTCATCCAAATACTCCACACGCAAATTTCCTTCCACTCGGATAAG
ATGCTGAGGAGGGGCCAGACCATCGCTATCTGAGCAGCGCTCATGGTGGGGGCAGCGCCTCACAACCTCC
GTCATGTGCTGTGACTGCTTGTAGATGGCCATGGCGCGGACGCGGGTGCCGGGCGGGGGTGTGGAATCAA
CCCACAGCTGCACAGGGCAGGTCTTGGCCAGTTGGCAAAACATCTTGTTGAGGGCAGGGGAGTACGTGCA
AGTCACAGACTTGGCTGTCCCAGAATGCAAGAAGCCCAGACGGAAACCGTAGCTGCCCTGGTAGGTTTTC
TGGGAAGGGACAGAAGATGACAGGGGCCAGGAGGGGGCTGGTGCAGGGGCCGCCGGTGTAGGAGCTGCTG
GTGCAGGGGCCACGGGGGGAGCAGCCTCTGGCATTCTGGGAGCTTCATCTGGACCTGGGTCTTCAGTGAA
CCATTGTTCAATATCGTCCGGGGACAGCATCAAATCATCCATTGCTTGGGACGGCAAGGGGGACAGAACG
TTGTTTTCAGGAAGTAGTTTCCATAGGTCTGAAAATGTTTCCTGACTCAGAGGGGGCTCGACGCTAGGAT
CTGACTGCGGCTCCTCCATGGCAGTGACCCGGAAGGCAGTCTGGCTGCCAATCCAGGGAAGCGTGTCACC
GTCGTGGAAAGCACGCTCCCAGCCCGAACGCAAAGTGTCCCCGGAGCCCAGCAGCTACCTGCTCCCTGGA
CGGTGGCTCTAGCGGGATCCGTCGAGGAATTCTTTGCCAAAATGATGAGACAGCACAACAACCAGCACGT
TGCCCAGGAGCTGTAGGAAAGAGAAGAAGGCATGAACATGGTTAGCAGAGGGGCCCGGTTTGGACTCAGA
GTATTTTATCCTCATCTCAAACAGTGTATATCATTGTAACCATAAAGAGAAAGGCAGGATGATGACCAGG
GTGTAGTTGTTTCTACCAATAAGAATATTTCCACGCCAGCCAGAATTTATATGCAGAAATATTCTACCTT
ATCATTTAATTATAACAATTGTTCTCTAAAACTGTGCTGAAGTACAATATAATATACCCTGATTGCCTTG
AAAAAAAAGTGATTAGAGAAAGTACTTACAATCTGACAAATAAACAAAAGTGAATTTAAAAATTCGTTAC
AAATGCAAGCTAAAGTTTAACGAAAAAGTTACAGAAAATGAAAAGAAAATAAGAGGAGACAATGGTTGTC
AACAGAGTAGAAAGTGAAAGAAACAAAATTATCATGAGGGTCCATGGTGATACAAGGGACATCTTCCCAT
TCTAAACAACACCCTGAAAACTTTGCCCCCTCCATATAACATGAATTTTACAATAGCGAAAAAGAAAGAA
CAATCAAGGGTCCCCAAACTCACCCTGAAGTTCTCAGGATCGGTCGACCGGAGGCTGGATCGGTCCCGGT
GTCTTCTATGGAGGTCAAAACAGCGTGGATGGCGTCTCCAGGCGATCTGACGGTTCACTAAACGAGCTCT
GCTTATATAGACCTCCCACCGTACACGCCTACCGCCCATTTGCGTCAATGGGGCGGAGTTGTTACGACAT
TTTGGAAAGTCCCGTTGATTTTGGTGCCAAAACAAACTCCCATTGACGTCAATGGGGTGGAGACTTGGAA
ATCCCCGTGAGTCAAACCGCTATCCACGCCCATTGATGTACTGCCAAAACCGCATCACCATGGTAATAGC
GATGACTAATACGTAGATGTACTGCCAAGTAGGAAAGTCCCATAAGGTCATGTACTGGGCATAATGCCAG
GCGGGCCATTTACCGTCATTGACGTCAATAGGGGGCGTACTTGGCATATGATACACTTGATGTACTGCCA
AGTGGGCAGTTTACCGTAAATACTCCACCCATTGACGTCAATGGAAAGTCCCTATTGGCGTTACTATGGG
AACATACGTCATTATTGACGTCAATGGGCGGGGGTCGTTGGGCGGTCAGCCAGGCGGGCCATTTACCGTA
AGTTATGTAACGCGGAACTCCATATATGGGCTATGAACTAATGACCCCGTAATTGATTACTATTAATAAC
TAGTCAATAATCAATGTCAACATGGCGGTAATGTTGGACATGAGCCAATATAAATGTACATATTATGATA
TGGATACAACGTATGCAATGGGCCAAGCTCTCTAGAGGGCCGCGATCCGCCGTCCCTAACCCACGGGGCC
CGTGGCTATGGCAGGGCTTGCCGCCCCGACGTTGGCTGCGAGCCCTGGGCCTTCACCCGAACTTGGGGGG
TGGGGTGGGGAAAAGGAAGAAACGCGGGCGTATTGGCCCCAATGGGGTCTCGGTGGGGTATCGACAGAGT
GCCAGCCCTGGGACCGAACCCCGCGTTTATGAACAAACGACCCAACACCGTGCGTTTTATTCTGTCTTTT
TATTGCCGTCATAGCGCGGGTTCCTTCCGGTATTGTCTCCTTCCGTGTTTCAGTTAGCCTCCCCCATCTC
CCGGGGTGGGCGAAGAACTCCAGCATGAGATCCCCGCGCTGGAGGATCATCCAGCCGGCGTCCCGGAAAA
CGATTCCGAAGCCCAACCTTTCATAGAAGGCGGCGGTGGAATCGAAATCTCGTGATGGCAGGTTGGGCGT
CGCTTGGTCGGTCATTTCGAACCCCAGAGTCCCGCTCAGAAGAACTCGTCAAGAAGGCGATAGAAGGCGA
TGCGCTGCGAATCGGGAGCGGCGATACCGTAAAGCACGAGGAAGCGGTCAGCCCATTCGCCGCCAAGCTC
TTCAGCAATATCACGGGTAGCCAACGCTATGTCCTGATAGCGGTCCGCCACACCCAGCCGGCCACAGTCG
ATGAATCCAGAAAAGCGGCCATTTTCCACCATGATATTCGGCAAGCAGGCATCGCCATGGGTCACGACGA
GATCCTCGCCGTCGGGCATGCGCGCCTTGAGCCTGGCGAACAGTTCGGCTGGCGCGAGCCCCTGATGCTC
TTCGTCCAGATCATCCTGATCGACAAGACCGGCTTCCATCCGAGTACGTGCTCGCTCGATGCGATGTTTC
GCTTGGTGGTCGAATGGGCAGGTAGCCGGATCAAGCGTATGCAGCCGCCGCATTGCATCAGCCATGATGG
ATACTTTCTCGGCAGGAGCAAGGTGAGATGACAGGAGATCCTGCCCCGGCACTTCGCCCAATAGCAGCCA
GTCCCTTCCCGCTTCAGTGACAACGTCGAGCACAGCTGCGCAAGGAACGCCCGTCGTGGCCAGCCACGAT
AGCCGCGCTGCCTCGTCCTGCAGTTCATTCAGGGCACCGGACAGGTCGGTCTTGACAAAAAGAACCGGGC
GCCCCTGCGCTGACAGCCGGAACACGGCGGCATCAGAGCAGCCGATTGTCTGTTGTGCCCAGTCATAGCC
GAATAGCCTCTCCACCCAAGCGGCCGGAGAACCTGCGTGCAATCCATCTTGTTCAATCATGCGAAACGAT
CCTCATCCTGTCTCTTGATCAGATCTGCGGCACGCTGTTGACGCTGTTAAGCGGGTCGCTGCAGGGTCGC
TCGGTGTTCGAGGCCACACGCGTCACCTTAATATGCGAAGTGGACCTGGGACCGCGCCGCCCCGACTGCA
TCTGCGTGTTCGAATTCGCCAATGACAAGACGCTGGGCGGGGTTTGTGTCATCATAGAACTAAAGACATG
CAAATATATTTCTTCCGGGGACACCGCCAGCAAACGCGAGCAACGGGCCACGGGGATGAAGCAGGATCTT
GATCCCCTGCGCCATCAGATCCTTGGCGGCAAGAAAGCCATCCAGTTTACTTTGCAGGGCTTCCCAACCT
TACCAGAGGGCGCCCCAGCTGGCAATTCCGGTTCGCTTGCTGTCCATAAAACCGCCCAGTCTAGCTATCG
CCATGTAAGCCCACTGCAAGCTACCTGCTTTCTCTTTGCGCTTGCGTTTTCCCTTGTCCAGATAGCCCAG
TAGCTGACATTCATCCGGGGTCAGCACCGTTTCTGCGGACTGGCTTTCTACGTGTTCCGCTTCCTTTAGC
AGCCCTTGCGCCCTGAGTGCTTGCGGCAGCGTGAAGCTTGGCACTGGCCGTCGTTTTACAACGTCGTGAC
TGGGAAAACCCTGGCGTTACCCAACTTAATCGCCTTGCAGCACATCCCCCTTTCGCCAGCTGGCGTAATA
GCGAAGAGGCCCGCACCGATCGCCCTTCCCAACAGTTGCGCAGCCTGAATGGCGAATGGCGCCTGATGCG
GTATTTTCTCCTTACGCATCTGTGCGGTATTTCACACCGCATATGGTGCACTCTCAGTACAATCTGCTCT
GATGCCGCATAGTTAAGCCAGCCCCGACACCCGCCAACACCCGCTGACGCGCCCTGACGGGCTTGTCTGC
TCCCGGCATCCGCTTACAGACAAGCTGTGACCGTCTCCGGGAGCTGCATGTGTCAGAGGTTTTCACCGTC
ATCACCGAAACGCGCGAGACGAAAGGGCCTCGTGATACGCCTATTTTTATAGGTTAATGTCATGATAATA
ATGGTTTCTTAGACGTCAGGTGGCACTTTTCGGGGAAATGTGCGCGGAACCCCTATTTGTTTATTTTTCT
AAATACATTCAAATATGTATCCGCTCATGAGACAATAACCCTGATAAATGCTTCAATAATATTGAAAAAG
GAAGAGTATGAGTATTCAACATTTCCGTGTCGCCCTTATTCCCTTTTTTGCGGCATTTTGCCTTCCTGTT
TTTGCTCACCCAGAAACGCTGGTGAAAGTAAAAGATGCTGAAGATCAGTTGGGTGCACGAGTGGGTTACA
TCGAACTGGATCTCAACAGCGGTAAGATCCTTGAGAGTTTTCGCCCCGAAGAACGTTTTCCAATGATGAG
CACTTTTAAAGTTCTGCTATGTGGCGCGGTATTATCCCGTATTGACGCCGGGCAAGAGCAACTCGGTCGC
CGCATACACTATTCTCAGAATGACTTGGTTGAGTACTCACCAGTCACAGAAAAGCATCTTACGGATGGCA
TGACAGTAAGAGAATTATGCAGTGCTGCCATAACCATGAGTGATAACACTGCGGCCAACTTACTTCTGAC
AACGATCGGAGGACCGAAGGAGCTAACCGCTTTTTTGCACAACATGGGGGATCATGTAACTCGCCTTGAT
CGTTGGGAACCGGAGCTGAATGAAGCCATACCAAACGACGAGCGTGACACCACGATGCCTGTAGCAATGG
CAACAACGTTGCGCAAACTATTAACTGGCGAACTACTTACTCTAGCTTCCCGGCAACAATTAATAGACTG
GATGGAGGCGGATAAAGTTGCAGGACCACTTCTGCGCTCGGCCCTTCCGGCTGGCTGGTTTATTGCTGAT
AAATCTGGAGCCGGTGAGCGTGGGTCTCGCGGTATCATTGCAGCACTGGGGCCAGATGGTAAGCCCTCCC
GTATCGTAGTTATCTACACGACGGGGAGTCAGGCAACTATGGATGAACGAAATAGACAGATCGCTGAGAT
AGGTGCCTCACTGATTAAGCATTGGTAACTGTCAGACCAAGTTTACTCATATATACTTTAGATTGATTTA
AAACTTCATTTTTAATTTAAAAGGATCTAGGTGAAGATCCTTTTTGATAATCTCATGACCAAAATCCCTT
AACGTGAGTTTTCGTTCCACTGAGCGTCAGACCCCGTAGAAAAGATCAAAGGATCTTCTTGAGATCCTTT
TTTTCTGCGCGTAATCTGCTGCTTGCAAACAAAAAAACCACCGCTACCAGCGGTGGTTTGTTTGCCGGAT
CAAGAGCTACCAACTCTTTTTCCGAAGGTAACTGGCTTCAGCAGAGCGCAGATACCAAATACTGTTCTTC
TAGTGTAGCCGTAGTTAGGCCACCACTTCAAGAACTCTGTAGCACCGCCTACATACCTCGCTCTGCTAAT
CCTGTTACCAGTGGCTGCTGCCAGTGGCGATAAGTCGTGTCTTACCGGGTTGGACTCAAGACGATAGTTA
CCGGATAAGGCGCAGCGGTCGGGCTGAACGGGGGGTTCGTGCACACAGCCCAGCTTGGAGCGAACGACCT
ACACCGAACTGAGATACCTACAGCGTGAGCTATGAGAAAGCGCCACGCTTCCCGAAGGGAGAAAGGCGGA
CAGGTATCCGGTAAGCGGCAGGGTCGGAACAGGAGAGCGCACGAGGGAGCTTCCAGGGGGAAACGCCTGG
TATCTTTATAGTCCTGTCGGGTTTCGCCACCTCTGACTTGAGCGTCGATTTTTGTGATGCTCGTCAGGGG
GGCGGAGCCTATGGAAAAACGCCAGCAACGCGGCCTTTTTACGGTTCCTGGCCTTTTGCTGGCCTTTTGC
TCACATGTTCTTTCCTGCGTTATCCCCTGATTCTGTGGATAACCGTATTACCGCCTTTGAGTGAGCTGAT
ACCGCTCGCCGCAGCCGAACGACCGAGCGCAGCGAGTCAGTGAGCGAGGAAGCGGAAG
Features (pLannotate 1.2.2; 22 found; start..end, strand, type, name):
      2..94      +  CDS            lacI (fragment): lac repressor; lacI; The lac repressor binds to the lac operator to inhibit transcription in E. coli. This inhibition can be relieved by adding lactose or isopropyl-β-D-thiogalactopyranoside (IPTG).
    107..128     +  protein_bind   CAP binding site: CAP binding activates transcription in the presence of cAMP. E. coli catabolite activator protein
    143..173     +  promoter       lac promoter: promoter for the E. coli lac operon
    181..197     +  protein_bind   lac operator: The lac repressor binds to the lac operator to inhibit transcription in E. coli. This inhibition can be relieved by adding lactose or isopropyl-β-D-thiogalactopyranoside (IPTG). lac repressor encoded by lacI
    579..634     -  polyA_signal   β-globin poly(A) signal: rabbit β-globin polyadenylation signal (Gil and Proudfoot, 1987)
    705..782     -  CDS            HBB (fragment): HBB_PONPY - Experimental evidence at transcript level: Swiss-Prot protein existence level 2. Involved in oxygen transport from the lung to the various peripheral tissues. From Pongo pygmaeus (Bornean orangutan).
   1288..2469    -  CDS            p53: human tumor suppressor protein that is often mutated in cancers; Homo sapiens TP53; responds to cellular stresses to regulate the expression of target genes
   2671..3243    -  intron         β-globin intron: intron from rabbit β-globin gene
   3355..3558    -  promoter       CMV promoter: human cytomegalovirus (CMV) immediate early promoter
   3559..3938    -  enhancer       CMV enhancer: human cytomegalovirus immediate early enhancer
   4124..4140    +  polyA_signal   bGH poly(A) signal (fragment): bovine growth hormone polyadenylation signal
   4231..4278    -  polyA_signal   HSV TK poly(A) signal: herpes simplex virus thymidine kinase polyadenylation signal (Cole and Stacy, 1985)
   4340..4495    -  CDS            ble (fragment): BLE_KLEPN - Experimental evidence at protein level: Swiss-Prot protein existence level 1. Binding protein with a strong affinity to the bleomycin family of antibiotics. Binds to CL990; an antimitotic-antibiotic compound. From Klebsiella pneumoniae.
   4519..5310    -  CDS            neo: KKA2_KLEPN - Also known as kan, nptII. Experimental evidence at protein level: Swiss-Prot protein existence level 1. Resistance to kanamycin, neomycin, paromomycin, ribostamycin, butirosin and gentamicin B. From Klebsiella pneumoniae.
   5367..5512    -  promoter       HSV TK promoter: herpes simplex virus thymidine kinase promoter
   5595..5918    -  CDS            tnpA (fragment): TN5P_ECOLX - Also known as tnp. Experimental evidence at protein level: Swiss-Prot protein existence level 1. Mediates transposition of transposon Tn5 by a 'cut and paste' mechanism. First, the monomeric transposase binds the 19 bp inverted DNA repeats flanking the transposon. Then, dimerization of the DNA- bound transposase creates a synaptic DNA complex. After nicking of the first DNA strand, excision of the transposon proceeds through a series of intermediates. The transposase then mediates the insertion of the transposon at a new site by strand transfer. The activity of the wild- type tran
   5922..6076    +  CDS            lacZα (fragment): LacZα fragment of β-galactosidase; lacZ fragment
   6082..6181    -  misc_feature   bom (fragment): basis of mobility region from pBR322
   6283..6318    -  CDS            rop (fragment): Rop protein, which maintains plasmids at low copy number; rop
   6413..6517    +  promoter       AmpR promoter: bla
   6518..7378    +  CDS            AmpR: β-lactamase; bla; confers resistance to ampicillin, carbenicillin, and related antibiotics
   7549..8137    +  rep_origin     ori: high-copy-number ColE1/pMB1/pBR322/pUC origin of replication
