[The description below was written by a language model from this plasmid's Addgene catalogue record and pLannotate feature annotations shown in this document.]
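Description:
pCMV-Neo-Bam p53 R249S is a mammalian expression plasmid that carries a human TP53 cDNA bearing the R249S substitution, a missense change in the p53 tumor suppressor. The roughly 1.8 kb insert sits in the BamHI site of the pCMV-Neo-Bam backbone (about 6.6 kb), and both flanking BamHI sites are retained, so the insert can be released as a single fragment. The full sequenced record is 8,318 nt, consistent with backbone plus insert. In bacteria the plasmid replicates from a ColE1/pMB1-type origin and is selected with ampicillin through the β-lactamase gene. The repository lists the copy number as unknown.

The expression cassette is driven by the human cytomegalovirus immediate early enhancer and promoter, followed by a rabbit β-globin intron upstream of the p53 coding sequence. Downstream lie a short β-globin coding remnant and the rabbit β-globin polyadenylation signal, which together provide splicing and 3′ end processing for the transcript. A separate cassette places the neomycin phosphotransferase gene under the HSV thymidine kinase promoter and poly(A) signal, allowing G418 selection of stably transfected mammalian cells. Adjacent fragments of the Tn5 transposase and bleomycin-resistance genes appear to be carried over from the Tn5 source of neo. Other partial elements (lacI, lac promoter/operator, lacZα, bom, rop) appear to be non-functional leftovers of earlier cloning vectors.

The associated publication concerns suppression of human colorectal carcinoma cell growth by wild-type p53. In that setting, a construct like this allows the mutant protein to be expressed in cultured cells and G418-resistant colony outgrowth to be compared with that obtained using wild-type p53.
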