Addgene plasmid #16438: pCMV-Neo-Bam p53 R249S
Depositing lab: Bert Vogelstein. Depositing organization: Johns Hopkins University and School of Medicine. Publication: Suppression of human colorectal carcinoma cell growth by wild-type p53. Baker SJ, Markowitz S, Fearon ER, Willson JK, Vogelstein B. Science. 1990 Aug 24. 249(4971):912-5. 10.1126/science.2144057 PubMed 2144057.
Backbone
  Vector backbone: pCMV-Neo-Bam
  Backbone manufacturer: Vogelstein Lab
  Backbone size w/o insert (bp): 6600
  Vector type: Mammalian Expression
  Selectable markers: Neomycin (select with G418)
Growth in bacteria
  Bacterial resistance: Ampicillin, 100 μg/mL
  Growth temperature: 37°C
  Growth strain: DH5alpha
  Copy number: Unknown
Gene/Insert
  Gene/Insert name: p53 R249S (alt name: p53)
  Species: H. sapiens (human)
  Insert size (bp): 1800
  Mutation: R249S
  Entrez Gene: TP53 (a.k.a. BCC7, BMFS5, LFS1, P53, TRP53)
  Cloning method: Restriction Enzyme; 5′ cloning site BamHI (not destroyed); 3′ cloning site BamHI (not destroyed)
  Sequencing primers: 5′ n/a
Terms and licenses: Academic/Nonprofit Terms; Industry Terms: Not Available to Industry
How to cite: pCMV-Neo-Bam p53 R249S was a gift from Bert Vogelstein (Addgene plasmid # 16438 ; http://n2t.net/addgene:16438 ; RRID:Addgene_16438)
