>Addgene plasmid #16438 | pCMV-Neo-Bam p53 R249S | addgene partial sequence | sequence record 23179 | CMV-F 5'-CGCAAATGGGCGGTAGGCGTG-3'
CNNGGGNCANTAGCAGAGCTCGTTAGTGAACCGTCAGATCGCCTGGAGACGCCATCCACGCTGTTTTGAC
CTCCATAGAAGACACCGGGACCGATCCAGCCTCCGGTCGACCGATCCTGAGAACTTCAGGGTGAGTTTGG
GGACCCTTGATTGTTCTTTCTTTTTCGCTATTGTAAAATTCATGTTATATGGAGGGGGCAAAGTTTTCAG
GGTGTTGTTTAGAATGGGAAGATGTCCCTTGTATCACCATGGACCCTCATGATAATTTTGTTTCTTTCAC
TTTCTACTCTGTTGACAACCATTGTCTCCTCTTATTTTCTTTTCATTTTCTGTAACTTTTTCGTTAAACT
TTAGCTTGCATTTGTAACGAATTTTTAAATTCACTTTTGTTTATTTGTCAGATTGTAAGTACTTTCTCTA
ATCACTTTTTTTTCAAGGCAATCAGGGTATATTATATTGTACTTCAGCACAGTTTTAGAGAACAATTGTT
ATAATTAAATGATAAGGTAGAATATTTCTGCATATAAATTCTGGCTGGCGTGGAAATATTCTTATTGGTA
GAAACAACTACACCCTGGTCATCATCCTGCCTTTCTCTTTATGGTTACAATGATATACACTGTTTGAGAT
GAGGATAAAATACTCTGAGTCCAAACCGGGCCCCTCTGCTAACCATGTTCATGCCTTCTTCTCTTTCCTA
CAGCTCCTGGGCAACGTGCTGGTTGTTGTGCTGTCTCACNCTTTTGGCAAAGAATNCCTCGACGGATCCC
GCTAGAGCCACCGTCCAGGGAGC
