>Addgene plasmid #16438 | pCMV-Neo-Bam p53 R249S | addgene partial sequence | sequence record 23180 | 16438 with Bglob-intron-F
CTNTAGATTCCTGNTTTGAGATGAGGATAAAATACTCTGAGTCCAAACCGGGCCCCTCTGCTAACCATGT
TCATGCCTTCTTCTCTTTCCTACAGCTCCTGGGCAACGTGCTGGTTGTTGTGCTGTCTCATCATTTTGGC
AAAGAATTCCTCGACGGATCCCGCTAGAGCCACCGTCCAGGGAGCAGGTAGCTGCTGGGCTCCGGGGACA
CTTTGCGTTCGGGCTGGGAGCGTGCTTTCCACGACGGTGACACGCTTCCCTGGATTGGCAGCCAGACTGC
CTTCCGGGTCACTGCCATGGAGGAGCCGCAGTCAGATCCTAGCGTCGAGCCCCCTCTGAGTCAGGAAACA
TTTTCAGACCTATGGAAACTACTTCCTGAAAACAACGTTCTGTCCCCCTTGCCGTCCCAAGCAATGGATG
ATTTGATGCTGTCCCCGGACGATATTGAACAATGGTTCACTGAAGACCCAGGTCCAGATGAAGCTCCCAG
AATGCCAGAGGCTGCTCCCCCCGTGGCCCCTGCACCAGCAGCTCCTACACCGGCGGCCCCTGCACCAGCC
CCCTCCTGGCCCCTGTCATCTTCTGTCCCTTCCCAGAAAACCTACCAGGGCAGCTACGGTTTCCGTCTGG
GCTTCTTGCATTCTGGGACAGCCAAGTCTGTGACTTGCACGTACTCCCCTGCCCTCAACAAGATGTTTTG
CCAACTGGCCAAGACCTGCCCTGTGCAGCTGTGGGTTGATTCCACACCCCCGCCGGCACCGCGTCCGCGC
ATGGCATCTACAAGCAGTCACAGCANATGACGAAGTGTGAGCGCTGCCCCACAGA
